>Addgene plasmid #175555 | pX330-NQL007-NANOG-sgRNA | addgene full sequence | sequence record 345077 | Addgene NGS Result
GAGGGCCTATTTCCCATGATTCCTTCATATTTGCATATACGATACAAGGCTGTTAGAGAGATAATTGGAA
TTAATTTGACTGTAAACACAAAGATATTAGTACAAAATACGTGACGTAGAAAGTAATAATTTCTTGGGTA
GTTTGCAGTTTTAAAATTATGTTTTAAAATGGACTATCATATGCTTACCGTAACTTGAAAGTATTTCGAT
TTCTTGGCTTTATATATCTTGTGGAAAGGACGAAACACCGTATGAGACTTACGCAACATCGTTTTAGAGC
TAGAAATAGCAAGTTAAAATAAGGCTAGTCCGTTATCAACTTGAAAAAGTGGCACCGAGTCGGTGCTTTT
TTGTTTTAGAGCTAGAAATAGCAAGTTAAAATAAGGCTAGTCCGTTTTTAGCGCGTGCGCCAATTCTGCA
GACAAATGGCTCTAGAGGTACCCGTTACATAACTTACGGTAAATGGCCCGCCTGGCTGACCGCCCAACGA
CCCCCGCCCATTGACGTCAATAGTAACGCCAATAGGGACTTTCCATTGACGTCAATGGGTGGAGTATTTA
CGGTAAACTGCCCACTTGGCAGTACATCAAGTGTATCATATGCCAAGTACGCCCCCTATTGACGTCAATG
ACGGTAAATGGCCCGCCTGGCATTGTGCCCAGTACATGACCTTATGGGACTTTCCTACTTGGCAGTACAT
CTACGTATTAGTCATCGCTATTACCATGGTCGAGGTGAGCCCCACGTTCTGCTTCACTCTCCCCATCTCC
CCCCCCTCCCCACCCCCAATTTTGTATTTATTTATTTTTTAATTATTTTGTGCAGCGATGGGGGCGGGGG
GGGGGGGGGGGGGGGCGGGGCGGGGCGAGGGGCGGGGCGGGGCGAGGCGGAGAGGTGCGGCGGCAGCCAA
TCAGAGCGGCGCGCTCCGAAAGTTTCCTTTTATGGCGAGGCGGCGGCGGCGGCGGCCCTATAAAAAGCGA
AGCGCGCGGCGGGCGGGAGTCGCTGCGCGCTGCCTTCGCCCCGTGCCCCGCTCCGCCGCCGCCTCGCGCC
GCCCGCCCCGGCTCTGACTGACCGCGTTACTCCCACAGGTGAGCGGGCGGGACGGCCCTTCTCCTCCGGG
CTGTAATTAGCTGAGCAAGAGGTAAGGGTTTAAGGGATGGTTGGTTGGTGGGGTATTAATGTTTAATTAC
CTGGAGCACCTGCCTGAAATCACTTTTTTTCAGGTTGGACCGGTGCCACCATGGACTATAAGGACCACGA
CGGAGACTACAAGGATCATGATATTGATTACAAAGACGATGACGATAAGATGGCCCCAAAGAAGAAGCGG
AAGGTCGGTATCCACGGAGTCCCAGCAGCCGACAAGAAGTACAGCATCGGCCTGGACATCGGCACCAACT
CTGTGGGCTGGGCCGTGATCACCGACGAGTACAAGGTGCCCAGCAAGAAATTCAAGGTGCTGGGCAACAC
CGACCGGCACAGCATCAAGAAGAACCTGATCGGAGCCCTGCTGTTCGACAGCGGCGAAACAGCCGAGGCC
ACCCGGCTGAAGAGAACCGCCAGAAGAAGATACACCAGACGGAAGAACCGGATCTGCTATCTGCAAGAGA
TCTTCAGCAACGAGATGGCCAAGGTGGACGACAGCTTCTTCCACAGACTGGAAGAGTCCTTCCTGGTGGA
AGAGGATAAGAAGCACGAGCGGCACCCCATCTTCGGCAACATCGTGGACGAGGTGGCCTACCACGAGAAG
TACCCCACCATCTACCACCTGAGAAAGAAACTGGTGGACAGCACCGACAAGGCCGACCTGCGGCTGATCT
ATCTGGCCCTGGCCCACATGATCAAGTTCCGGGGCCACTTCCTGATCGAGGGCGACCTGAACCCCGACAA
CAGCGACGTGGACAAGCTGTTCATCCAGCTGGTGCAGACCTACAACCAGCTGTTCGAGGAAAACCCCATC
AACGCCAGCGGCGTGGACGCCAAGGCCATCCTGTCTGCCAGACTGAGCAAGAGCAGACGGCTGGAAAATC
TGATCGCCCAGCTGCCCGGCGAGAAGAAGAATGGCCTGTTCGGAAACCTGATTGCCCTGAGCCTGGGCCT
GACCCCCAACTTCAAGAGCAACTTCGACCTGGCCGAGGATGCCAAACTGCAGCTGAGCAAGGACACCTAC
GACGACGACCTGGACAACCTGCTGGCCCAGATCGGCGACCAGTACGCCGACCTGTTTCTGGCCGCCAAGA
ACCTGTCCGACGCCATCCTGCTGAGCGACATCCTGAGAGTGAACACCGAGATCACCAAGGCCCCCCTGAG
CGCCTCTATGATCAAGAGATACGACGAGCACCACCAGGACCTGACCCTGCTGAAAGCTCTCGTGCGGCAG
CAGCTGCCTGAGAAGTACAAAGAGATTTTCTTCGACCAGAGCAAGAACGGCTACGCCGGCTACATTGACG
GCGGAGCCAGCCAGGAAGAGTTCTACAAGTTCATCAAGCCCATCCTGGAAAAGATGGACGGCACCGAGGA
ACTGCTCGTGAAGCTGAACAGAGAGGACCTGCTGCGGAAGCAGCGGACCTTCGACAACGGCAGCATCCCC
CACCAGATCCACCTGGGAGAGCTGCACGCCATTCTGCGGCGGCAGGAAGATTTTTACCCATTCCTGAAGG
ACAACCGGGAAAAGATCGAGAAGATCCTGACCTTCCGCATCCCCTACTACGTGGGCCCTCTGGCCAGGGG
AAACAGCAGATTCGCCTGGATGACCAGAAAGAGCGAGGAAACCATCACCCCCTGGAACTTCGAGGAAGTG
GTGGACAAGGGCGCTTCCGCCCAGAGCTTCATCGAGCGGATGACCAACTTCGATAAGAACCTGCCCAACG
AGAAGGTGCTGCCCAAGCACAGCCTGCTGTACGAGTACTTCACCGTGTATAACGAGCTGACCAAAGTGAA
ATACGTGACCGAGGGAATGAGAAAGCCCGCCTTCCTGAGCGGCGAGCAGAAAAAGGCCATCGTGGACCTG
CTGTTCAAGACCAACCGGAAAGTGACCGTGAAGCAGCTGAAAGAGGACTACTTCAAGAAAATCGAGTGCT
TCGACTCCGTGGAAATCTCCGGCGTGGAAGATCGGTTCAACGCCTCCCTGGGCACATACCACGATCTGCT
GAAAATTATCAAGGACAAGGACTTCCTGGACAATGAGGAAAACGAGGACATTCTGGAAGATATCGTGCTG
ACCCTGACACTGTTTGAGGACAGAGAGATGATCGAGGAACGGCTGAAAACCTATGCCCACCTGTTCGACG
ACAAAGTGATGAAGCAGCTGAAGCGGCGGAGATACACCGGCTGGGGCAGGCTGAGCCGGAAGCTGATCAA
CGGCATCCGGGACAAGCAGTCCGGCAAGACAATCCTGGATTTCCTGAAGTCCGACGGCTTCGCCAACAGA
AACTTCATGCAGCTGATCCACGACGACAGCCTGACCTTTAAAGAGGACATCCAGAAAGCCCAGGTGTCCG
GCCAGGGCGATAGCCTGCACGAGCACATTGCCAATCTGGCCGGCAGCCCCGCCATTAAGAAGGGCATCCT
GCAGACAGTGAAGGTGGTGGACGAGCTCGTGAAAGTGATGGGCCGGCACAAGCCCGAGAACATCGTGATC
GAAATGGCCAGAGAGAACCAGACCACCCAGAAGGGACAGAAGAACAGCCGCGAGAGAATGAAGCGGATCG
AAGAGGGCATCAAAGAGCTGGGCAGCCAGATCCTGAAAGAACACCCCGTGGAAAACACCCAGCTGCAGAA
CGAGAAGCTGTACCTGTACTACCTGCAGAATGGGCGGGATATGTACGTGGACCAGGAACTGGACATCAAC
CGGCTGTCCGACTACGATGTGGACCATATCGTGCCTCAGAGCTTTCTGAAGGACGACTCCATCGACAACA
AGGTGCTGACCAGAAGCGACAAGAACCGGGGCAAGAGCGACAACGTGCCCTCCGAAGAGGTCGTGAAGAA
GATGAAGAACTACTGGCGGCAGCTGCTGAACGCCAAGCTGATTACCCAGAGAAAGTTCGACAATCTGACC
AAGGCCGAGAGAGGCGGCCTGAGCGAACTGGATAAGGCCGGCTTCATCAAGAGACAGCTGGTGGAAACCC
GGCAGATCACAAAGCACGTGGCACAGATCCTGGACTCCCGGATGAACACTAAGTACGACGAGAATGACAA
GCTGATCCGGGAAGTGAAAGTGATCACCCTGAAGTCCAAGCTGGTGTCCGATTTCCGGAAGGATTTCCAG
TTTTACAAAGTGCGCGAGATCAACAACTACCACCACGCCCACGACGCCTACCTGAACGCCGTCGTGGGAA
CCGCCCTGATCAAAAAGTACCCTAAGCTGGAAAGCGAGTTCGTGTACGGCGACTACAAGGTGTACGACGT
GCGGAAGATGATCGCCAAGAGCGAGCAGGAAATCGGCAAGGCTACCGCCAAGTACTTCTTCTACAGCAAC
ATCATGAACTTTTTCAAGACCGAGATTACCCTGGCCAACGGCGAGATCCGGAAGCGGCCTCTGATCGAGA
CAAACGGCGAAACCGGGGAGATCGTGTGGGATAAGGGCCGGGATTTTGCCACCGTGCGGAAAGTGCTGAG
CATGCCCCAAGTGAATATCGTGAAAAAGACCGAGGTGCAGACAGGCGGCTTCAGCAAAGAGTCTATCCTG
CCCAAGAGGAACAGCGATAAGCTGATCGCCAGAAAGAAGGACTGGGACCCTAAGAAGTACGGCGGCTTCG
ACAGCCCCACCGTGGCCTATTCTGTGCTGGTGGTGGCCAAAGTGGAAAAGGGCAAGTCCAAGAAACTGAA
GAGTGTGAAAGAGCTGCTGGGGATCACCATCATGGAAAGAAGCAGCTTCGAGAAGAATCCCATCGACTTT
CTGGAAGCCAAGGGCTACAAAGAAGTGAAAAAGGACCTGATCATCAAGCTGCCTAAGTACTCCCTGTTCG
AGCTGGAAAACGGCCGGAAGAGAATGCTGGCCTCTGCCGGCGAACTGCAGAAGGGAAACGAACTGGCCCT
GCCCTCCAAATATGTGAACTTCCTGTACCTGGCCAGCCACTATGAGAAGCTGAAGGGCTCCCCCGAGGAT
AATGAGCAGAAACAGCTGTTTGTGGAACAGCACAAGCACTACCTGGACGAGATCATCGAGCAGATCAGCG
AGTTCTCCAAGAGAGTGATCCTGGCCGACGCTAATCTGGACAAAGTGCTGTCCGCCTACAACAAGCACCG
GGATAAGCCCATCAGAGAGCAGGCCGAGAATATCATCCACCTGTTTACCCTGACCAATCTGGGAGCCCCT
GCCGCCTTCAAGTACTTTGACACCACCATCGACCGGAAGAGGTACACCAGCACCAAAGAGGTGCTGGACG
CCACCCTGATCCACCAGAGCATCACCGGCCTGTACGAGACACGGATCGACCTGTCTCAGCTGGGAGGCGA
CAAAAGGCCGGCGGCCACGAAAAAGGCCGGCCAGGCAAAAAAGAAAAAGTAAGAATTCCTAGAGCTCGCT
GATCAGCCTCGACTGTGCCTTCTAGTTGCCAGCCATCTGTTGTTTGCCCCTCCCCCGTGCCTTCCTTGAC
CCTGGAAGGTGCCACTCCCACTGTCCTTTCCTAATAAAATGAGGAAATTGCATCGCATTGTCTGAGTAGG
TGTCATTCTATTCTGGGGGGTGGGGTGGGGCAGGACAGCAAGGGGGAGGATTGGGAAGAGAATAGCAGGC
ATGCTGGGGAGCGGCCGCAGGAACCCCTAGTGATGGAGTTGGCCACTCCCTCTCTGCGCGCTCGCTCGCT
CACTGAGGCCGGGCGACCAAAGGTCGCCCGACGCCCGGGCTTTGCCCGGGCGGCCTCAGTGAGCGAGCGA
GCGCGCAGCTGCCTGCAGGGGCGCCTGATGCGGTATTTTCTCCTTACGCATCTGTGCGGTATTTCACACC
GCATA
[95 nt withheld, positions 5956-6050]
T
[46 nt withheld, positions 6052-6097]
C
[141 nt withheld, positions 6099-6239]
CCTTTGACGTTGGAGTCCACGTTCTTT
[37 nt withheld, positions 6267-6303]
ACTCTATCTCGGGCTATTCTTTTGATTTATAAGGGATTTTGCCGATTTCGGTCTATTGGTTAAAAAATGA
GCTGATTTAACAAAAATTTAACGCGAATTTTAACAAAATATTAACGTTTACAATTTTATGGTGCACTCTC
AGTACAATCTGCTCTGATGCCGCATAGTTAAGCCAGCCCCGACACCCGCCAACACCCGCTGACGCGCCCT
GACGGGCTTGTCTGCTCCCGGCATCCGCTTACAGACAAGCTGTGACCGTCTCCGGGAGCTGCATGTGTCA
GAGGTTTTCACCGTCATCACCGAAACGCGCGAGACGAAAGGGCCTCGTGATACGCCTATTTTTATAGGTT
AATGTCATGATAATAATGGTTTCTTAGACGTCAGGTGGCACTTTTCGGGGAAATGTGCGCGGAACCCCTA
TTTGTTTATTTTTCTAAATACATTCAAATATGTATCCGCTCATGAGACAATAACCCTGATAAATGCTTCA
ATAATATTGAAAAAGGAAGAGTATGAGTATTCAACATTTCCGTGTCGCCCTTATTCCCTTTTTTGCGGCA
TTTTGCCTTCCTGTTTTTGCTCACCCAGAAACGCTGGTGAAAGTAAAAGATGCTGAAGATCAGTTGGGTG
CACGAGTGGGTTACATCGAACTGGATCTCAACAGCGGTAAGATCCTTGAGAGTTTTCGCCCCGAAGAACG
TTTTCCAATGATGAGCACTTTTAAAGTTCTGCTATGTGGCGCGGTATTATCCCGTATTGACGCCGGGCAA
GAGCAACTCGGTCGCCGCATACACTATTCTCAGAATGACTTGGTTGAGTACTCACCAGTCACAGAAAAGC
ATCTTACGGATGGCATGACAGTAAGAGAATTATGCAGTGCTGCCATAACCATGAGTGATAACACTGCGGC
CAACTTACTTCTGACAACGATCGGAGGACCGAAGGAGCTAACCGCTTTTTTGCACAACATGGGGGATCAT
GTAACTCGCCTTGATCGTTGGGAACCGGAGCTGAATGAAGCCATACCAAACGACGAGCGTGACACCACGA
TGCCTGTAGCAATGGCAACAACGTTGCGCAAACTATTAACTGGCGAACTACTTACTCTAGCTTCCCGGCA
ACAATTAATAGACTGGATGGAGGCGGATAAAGTTGCAGGACCACTTCTGCGCTCGGCCCTTCCGGCTGGC
TGGTTTATTGCTGATAAATCTGGAGCCGGTGAGCGTGGAAGCCGCGGTATCATTGCAGCACTGGGGCCAG
ATGGTAAGCCCTCCCGTATCGTAGTTATCTACACGACGGGGAGTCAGGCAACTATGGATGAACGAAATAG
ACAGATCGCTGAGATAGGTGCCTCACTGATTAAGCATTGGTAACTGTCAGACCAAGTTTACTCATATATA
CTTTAGATTGATTTAAAACTTCATTTTTAATTTAAAAGGATCTAGGTGAAGATCCTTTTTGATAATCTCA
TGACCAAAATCCCTTAACGTGAGTTTTCGTTCCACTGAGCGTCAGACCCCGTAGAAAAGATCAAAGGATC
TTCTTGAGATCCTTTTTTTCTGCGCGTAATCTGCTGCTTGCAAACAAAAAAACCACCGCTACCAGCGGTG
GTTTGTTTGCCGGATCAAGAGCTACCAACTCTTTTTCCGAAGGTAACTGGCTTCAGCAGAGCGCAGATAC
CAAATACTGTTCTTCTAGTGTAGCCGTAGTTAGGCCACCACTTCAAGAACTCTGTAGCACCGCCTACATA
CCTCGCTCTGCTAATCCTGTTACCAGTGGCTGCTGCCAGTGGCGATAAGTCGTGTCTTACCGGGTTGGAC
TCAAGACGATAGTTACCGGATAAGGCGCAGCGGTCGGGCTGAACGGGGGGTTCGTGCACACAGCCCAGCT
TGGAGCGAACGACCTACACCGAACTGAGATACCTACAGCGTGAGCTATGAGAAAGCGCCACGCTTCCCGA
AGGGAGAAAGGCGGACAGGTATCCGGTAAGCGGCAGGGTCGGAACAGGAGAGCGCACGAGGGAGCTTCCA
GGGGGAAACGCCTGGTATCTTTATAGTCCTGTCGGGTTTCGCCACCTCTGACTTGAGCGTCGATTTTTGT
GATGCTCGTCAGGGGGGCGGAGCCTATGGAAAAACGCCAGCAACGCGGCCTTTTTACGGTTCCTGGCCTT
TTGCTGGCCTTTTGCTCACATGT
Features (pLannotate 1.2.2; 18 found; start..end, strand, type, name):
      1..241     +  promoter       U6 promoter: RNA polymerase III promoter for human U6 snRNA
    271..346     +  misc_RNA       gRNA scaffold: guide RNA scaffold for the Streptococcus pyogenes CRISPR/Cas9 system
    353..396     +  misc_RNA       gRNA scaffold (fragment): guide RNA scaffold for the Streptococcus pyogenes CRISPR/Cas9 system
    443..728     +  enhancer       CMV enhancer: human cytomegalovirus immediate early enhancer; contains an 18-bp deletion relative to the standard CMV enhancer
    730..995     +  promoter       chicken β-actin promoter: No description available
    996..1223    +  intron         hybrid intron: hybrid between chicken β-actin (CBA) and minute virus of mice (MMV) introns (Gray et al., 2011)
   1361..2962    +  CDS            Cas9(N): N-terminal portion of Streptococcus pyogenes Cas9 (Zetsche et al., 2015)
   2963..5461    +  CDS            Cas9(C): C-terminal portion of Streptococcus pyogenes Cas9 (Zetsche et al., 2015)
   5462..5509    +  CDS            nucleoplasmin NLS: bipartite nuclear localization signal from nucleoplasmin
   5543..5654    +  polyA_signal   bGH poly(A) signal: bovine growth hormone polyadenylation signal
   5759..5899    +  repeat_region  AAV2 ITR: inverted terminal repeat of adeno-associated virus serotype 2 inverted
   5904..5955    -  misc_feature   bom (fragment): basis of mobility region from pBR322
   5974..6429    +  rep_origin     f1 ori (sequence partly withheld): f1 bacteriophage origin of replication; arrow indicates direction of (+) strand synthesis
   6430..6479    -  misc_feature   bom (fragment): basis of mobility region from pBR322
   6581..6616    -  CDS            rop (fragment): Rop protein, which maintains plasmids at low copy number; rop
   6711..6815    +  promoter       AmpR promoter: bla
   6816..7676    +  CDS            AmpR: β-lactamase; bla; confers resistance to ampicillin, carbenicillin, and related antibiotics
   7847..8435    +  rep_origin     ori: high-copy-number ColE1/pMB1/pBR322/pUC origin of replication
