[The description below was written by a language model from this plasmid's Addgene catalogue record and pLannotate feature annotations shown in this document.]
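Description:
pX330-NQL007-NANOG-sgRNA is a mammalian expression plasmid built on the pX330 backbone that delivers both components of the Streptococcus pyogenes CRISPR/Cas9 system from a single 8,496 nt vector. It is propagated in E. coli as a high-copy plasmid through a ColE1/pUC-type origin and selected with ampicillin via the β-lactamase gene. An f1 phage origin is also present, along with short annotated fragments of bom and rop from the pBR322 lineage. A single AAV2 inverted terminal repeat lies downstream of the Cas9 cassette. Because only one ITR is annotated, it looks like a backbone remnant rather than a functional packaging arrangement, and the record describes the plasmid as intended for transient expression.

The payload consists of two expression units. A human U6 RNA polymerase III promoter drives a single guide RNA, with the 20-nt spacer sitting between the promoter and the S. pyogenes gRNA scaffold; a second, partial scaffold fragment is annotated just downstream. The guide is directed at the stop codon region of the mouse Nanog locus. The second unit uses a hybrid promoter, made up of the CMV enhancer, chicken β-actin promoter and a hybrid intron, to express full-length, nuclease-active SpCas9. The annotation splits this into contiguous N- and C-terminal portions. Cas9 carries a C-terminal nucleoplasmin nuclear localisation signal and is terminated by the bovine growth hormone polyadenylation signal. Roughly 140 nt between the intron and the annotated Cas9 start are unannotated, so any N-terminal tag or NLS there is not documented in the feature table.

Transfected into mouse cells, the plasmid produces a double-strand break at the end of the Nanog coding sequence. Such a cut position is typically used for C-terminal knock-in, though the record names no donor template.
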