Addgene plasmid #175555: pX330-NQL007-NANOG-sgRNA
Purpose: For transient expression of spCas9-nuclease and a sgRNA targeting the mouse NANOG locus.
Depositing lab: Elzo de Wit. Publication: WAPL maintains a cohesin loading cycle to preserve cell-type-specific distal gene regulation. Liu NQ, Maresca M, van den Brand T, Braccioli L, Schijns MMGA, Teunissen H, Bruneau BG, Nora EP, de Wit E. Nat Genet. 2021 Jan;53(1):100-109. doi: 10.1038/s41588-020-00744-4. Epub 2020 Dec 14. PubMed 33318687.
Backbone
  Vector backbone: pX330
  Backbone manufacturer: Addgene 42230
  Vector type: Mammalian Expression, Mouse Targeting
Growth in bacteria
  Bacterial resistance: Ampicillin, 100 μg/mL
  Growth temperature: 37°C
  Growth strain: DH5alpha
  Copy number: High Copy
Gene/Insert
  Gene/Insert name: spCas9-nuclease and sgRNA against mouse NANOG STOP Codon
  gRNA/shRNA sequence: TATGAGACTTACGCAACATC
Terms and licenses: Academic/Nonprofit Terms; Industry Terms: Not Available to Industry
How to cite: pX330-NQL007-NANOG-sgRNA was a gift from Elzo de Wit (Addgene plasmid # 175555 ; http://n2t.net/addgene:175555 ; RRID:Addgene_175555)
